Addgene plasmid #193915: pAAV-hSyn-mCherry-T2A-miniSOG-C-Far
Purpose: Expresses miniSOG targeted to the plasma membrane of neurons, joined by a T2A cleavage site with mCherry; for AAV production
Depositing lab: Xiao Wang. Depositing organization: Broad Institute. Publication: Optogenetic polymerization and assembly of electrically functional polymers for modulation of single-neuron excitability. Sessler CD, Zhou Y, Wang W, Hartley ND, Fu Z, Graykowski D, Sheng M, Wang X, Liu J. Sci Adv. 2022 Dec 9;8(49):eade1136. doi: 10.1126/sciadv.ade1136. Epub 2022 Dec 7. PubMed 36475786.
Backbone
  Vector backbone: pAAV-hSyn
  Backbone manufacturer: Addgene 50970
  Backbone size w/o insert (bp): 4500
  Total vector size (bp): 5800
  Modifications to backbone: None
  Vector type: Mammalian Expression, AAV
Growth in bacteria
  Bacterial resistance: Ampicillin, 100 μg/mL
  Growth temperature: 30°C
  Growth strain: NEB Stable
  Copy number: Unknown
Gene/Insert
  Gene/Insert name: miniSOG
  Species: Synthetic
  Insert size (bp): 318
  Promoter: hSyn
  Tag / fusion protein: Flag tag (N terminal on insert); Farnesylation signal sequence (C terminal on insert)
  Cloning method: Gibson Cloning
  Sequencing primers: 5′ gagtcgtgtcgtgcctgag; 3′ CATAGCGTAAAAGGAGCAACA
Resource information
  A portion of this plasmid was derived from a plasmid made by: Addgene 50970
Terms and licenses: Academic/Nonprofit Terms; Industry Terms: Not Available to Industry
How to cite: pAAV-hSyn-mCherry-T2A-miniSOG-C-Far was a gift from Xiao Wang (Addgene plasmid # 193915 ; http://n2t.net/addgene:193915 ; RRID:Addgene_193915)
