[The description below was written by a language model from this plasmid's Addgene catalogue record and pLannotate feature annotations shown in this document.]
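Description:
pAAV-hSyn-mCherry-T2A-miniSOG-C-Far is an AAV transfer plasmid built on a pAAV-hSyn backbone for neuron-specific expression in mammalian cells and for production of recombinant AAV. It is propagated in E. coli through a high-copy ColE1/pUC-type origin with ampicillin selection (AmpR under its own bla promoter), and it also carries an f1 phage origin. Two AAV2 inverted terminal repeats flank the expression cassette; these are the cis elements required for replication and packaging of the cassette into AAV particles when rep, cap and helper functions are supplied in trans. The catalogue lists a total size of about 5.8 kb, whereas the annotated sequencing record is 5,491 nt, a discrepancy the record does not explain.

Between the ITRs, the human synapsin I promoter drives a single open reading frame that begins with the red fluorescent protein mCherry, followed according to the catalogue by a T2A self-cleaving peptide (not called out as a separate feature, but there is an unannotated gap after mCherry where it would sit). Downstream is a FLAG epitope, the 318 bp miniSOG coding sequence, and a short H-Ras-derived fragment that corresponds to the C-terminal farnesylation signal. Ribosomal skipping at T2A yields free mCherry as a marker of transduced neurons and a separate FLAG-tagged miniSOG that is lipid-anchored to the plasma membrane. A WPRE enhances transcript stability and expression, and an SV40 poly(A) signal is annotated after it, on the reverse strand. miniSOG is a flavin-binding protein that generates singlet oxygen on illumination. The associated work used membrane-targeted miniSOG for light-driven polymerization of electrically functional polymers on neurons to modulate single-cell excitability.
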