Features (pLannotate 1.2.2; 17 found; start..end, strand, type, name):
     26..473     +  promoter       hSyn promoter: human synapsin I promoter; confers neuron-specific expression (Kügler et al., 2003)
    504..1211    +  CDS            mCherry: mCherry is a basic (constitutively fluorescent) red fluorescent protein published in 2004, derived from Discosoma sp.. It is reported to be a very rapidly-maturing monomer with low acid sensitivity.
   1290..1314    +  CDS            3xFLAG (fragment): three tandem FLAG® epitope tags
   1329..1646    +  CDS            miniSOG: miniSOG is a basic (constitutively fluorescent) cyan fluorescent protein published in 2011, derived from Arabidopsis thaliana. It requires the cofactor flavin for fluorescence.
   1671..1728    +  CDS            H-Ras (fragment): human small GTPase proto-oncoprotein
   1743..2331    +  misc_feature   WPRE: woodchuck hepatitis virus posttranscriptional regulatory element
   2332..2351    +  misc_feature   MCS (fragment): pBluescript multiple cloning site
   2380..2501    -  polyA_signal   SV40 poly(A) signal: SV40 polyadenylation signal
   2524..2592    -  CDS            large T antigen (fragment): large T antigen from SV40 (simian virus 40)
   2663..2795    +  repeat_region  AAV2 ITR (fragment): inverted terminal repeat of adeno-associated virus serotype 2 inverted
   2790..2859    +  CDS            lacZα (fragment): LacZα fragment of β-galactosidase; lacZ fragment
   2864..3292    +  rep_origin     f1 ori (sequence partly withheld): f1 bacteriophage origin of replication; arrow indicates direction of (+) strand synthesis
   3345..3449    +  promoter       AmpR promoter: bla
   3450..4310    +  CDS            AmpR: β-lactamase; bla; confers resistance to ampicillin, carbenicillin, and related antibiotics
   4481..5069    +  rep_origin     ori: high-copy-number ColE1/pMB1/pBR322/pUC origin of replication
   5252..5308    +  CDS            lacI (fragment): lac repressor; lacI; The lac repressor binds to the lac operator to inhibit transcription in E. coli. This inhibition can be relieved by adding lactose or isopropyl-β-D-thiogalactopyranoside (IPTG).
   5302..5435    -  repeat_region  AAV2 ITR: inverted terminal repeat of adeno-associated virus serotype 2 inverted
>Addgene plasmid #193915 | pAAV-hSyn-mCherry-T2A-miniSOG-C-Far | addgene full sequence | sequence record 382633 | Addgene NGS Result
ATCTCTGCAGAGGGCCCTGCGTATGAGTGCAAGTGGGTTTTAGGACCAGGATGAGGCGGGGTGGGGGTGC
CTACCTGACGACCGACCCCGACCCACTGGACAAGCACCCAACCCCCATTCCCCAAATTGCGCATCCCCTA
TCAGAGAGGGGGAGGGGAAACAGGATGCGGCGAGGCGCGTGCGCACTGCCAGCTTCAGCACCGCGGACAG
TGCCTTCGCCCCCGCCTGGCGGCGCGCGCCACCGCCGCCTCAGCACTGAAGGCGCGCTGACGTCACTCGC
CGGTCCCCCGCAAACTCCCCTTCCCGGCCACCTTGGTCGCGTCCGCGCCGCCGCCGGCCCAGCCGGACCG
CACCACGCGAGGCGCGAGATAGGGGGGCACGGGCGCGACCATCTGCGCTGCGGCGCCGGCGACTCAGCGC
TGCCTCAGTCTGCGGTGGGCAGCGGAGGAGTCGTGTCGTGCCTGAGAGCGCAGTCGAATTCAAGCTGCTA
GCAAGGATCCGGTATGGTGAGCAAGGGCGAGGAGGATAACATGGCCATCATCAAGGAGTTCATGCGCTTC
AAGGTGCACATGGAGGGCTCCGTGAACGGCCACGAGTTCGAGATCGAGGGCGAGGGCGAGGGCCGCCCCT
ACGAGGGCACCCAGACCGCCAAGCTGAAGGTGACCAAGGGTGGCCCCCTGCCCTTCGCCTGGGACATCCT
GTCCCCTCAGTTCATGTACGGCTCCAAGGCCTACGTGAAGCACCCCGCCGACATCCCCGACTACTTGAAG
CTGTCCTTCCCCGAGGGCTTCAAGTGGGAGCGCGTGATGAACTTCGAGGACGGCGGCGTGGTGACCGTGA
CCCAGGACTCCTCCCTGCAGGACGGCGAGTTCATCTACAAGGTGAAGCTGCGCGGCACCAACTTCCCCTC
CGACGGCCCCGTAATGCAGAAGAAGACCATGGGCTGGGAGGCCTCCTCCGAGCGGATGTACCCCGAGGAC
GGCGCCCTGAAGGGCGAGATCAAGCAGAGGCTGAAGCTGAAGGACGGCGGCCACTACGACGCTGAGGTCA
AGACCACCTACAAGGCCAAGAAGCCCGTGCAGCTGCCCGGCGCCTACAACGTCAACATCAAGTTGGACAT
CACCTCCCACAACGAGGACTACACCATCGTGGAACAGTACGAACGCGCCGAGGGCCGCCACTCCACCGGC
GGCATGGACGAGCTGTACAAGGGATCTGGTGGCGGTGAGGGCAGAGGAAGTCTTCTAACATGCGGTGACG
TGGAGGAGAATCCCGGCCCTCGTACGATGGATTACAAGGATGACGACGATAAGGGCGGAGGTGGTTCTAT
GGAGAAAAGTTTCGTGATAACTGATCCACGGCTGCCAGACAATCCCATCATCTTCGCATCCGATGGCTTC
CTGGAGCTGACCGAGTATTCCAGAGAGGAGATCCTGGGCCGCAATGGCCGCTTTCTGCAGGGACCAGAGA
CAGACCAGGCCACAGTGCAGAAGATTCGCGATGCCATTAGAGATCAGCGCGAGATTACCGTGCAGCTGAT
AAACTACACAAAAAGCGGGAAGAAATTCTGGAACCTCCTGCACCTCCAGCCCATGAGGGACCAGAAGGGT
GAGCTCCAGTATTTCATCGGAGTGCAGCTGGATGGATCAGGAGGAGGCTCAGGAGGAGGAAAGCTGAACC
CTCCTGATGAGAGTGGCCCCGGCTGCATGAGCTGCTGTGTGCTCTCCTAAAAGCTTATCGATAATCAACC
TCTGGATTACAAAATTTGTGAAAGATTGACTGGTATTCTTAACTATGTTGCTCCTTTTACGCTATGTGGA
TACGCTGCTTTAATGCCTTTGTATCATGCTATTGCTTCCCGTATGGCTTTCATTTTCTCCTCCTTGTATA
AATCCTGGTTGCTGTCTCTTTATGAGGAGTTGTGGCCCGTTGTCAGGCAACGTGGCGTGGTGTGCACTGT
GTTTGCTGACGCAACCCCCACTGGTTGGGGCATTGCCACCACCTGTCAGCTCCTTTCCGGGACTTTCGCT
TTCCCCCTCCCTATTGCCACGGCGGAACTCATCGCCGCCTGCCTTGCCCGCTGCTGGACAGGGGCTCGGC
TGTTGGGCACTGACAATTCCGTGGTGTTGTCGGGGAAATCATCGTCCTTTCCTTGGCTGCTCGCCTGTGT
TGCCACCTGGATTCTGCGCGGGACGTCCTTCTGCTACGTCCCTTCGGCCCTCAATCCAGCGGACCTTCCT
TCCCGCGGCCTGCTGCCGGCTCTGCGGCCTCTTCCGCGTCTTCGCCTTCGCCCTCAGACGAGTCGGATCT
CCCTTTGGGCCGCCTCCCCGCATCGATACCGTCGACCTCGACCCGGGCGGCCGCTTCGAGCAGACATGAT
AAGATACATTGATGAGTTTGGACAAACCACAACTAGAATGCAGTGAAAAAAATGCTTTATTTGTGAAATT
TGTGATGCTATTGCTTTATTTGTAACCATTATAAGCTGCAATAAACAAGTTAACAACAACAATTGCATTC
ATTTTATGTTTCAGGTTCAGGGGGAGATGTGGGAGGTTTTTTAAAGCAAGTAAAACCTCTACAAATGTGG
TAAAATCGATAAGGATCTTCCTAGAGCATGGCTACGTAGATAAGTAGCATGGCGGGTTAATCATTAACTA
CAAGGAACCCCTAGTGATGGAGTTGGCCACTCCCTCTCTGCGCGCTCGCTCGCTCACTGAGGCCGGGCGA
CCAAAGGTCGCCCGACGCCCGGGCTTTGCCCGGGCGGCCTCAGTGAGCGAGCGAGCGCGCAGCTGGCGTA
ATAGCGAAGAGGCCCGCACCGATCGCCCTTCCCAACAGTTGCGCAGCCTGAATGGCGAATGGG
[124 nt withheld, positions 2864-2987]
C
[91 nt withheld, positions 2989-3079]
A
[49 nt withheld, positions 3081-3129]
CCTTTGACGTTGGAGTCCACGTTCTTT
[37 nt withheld, positions 3157-3193]
ACCCTATCTCGGTCTATTCTTTTGATTTATAAGGGATTTTGCCGATTTCGGCCTATTGGTTAAAAAATGA
GCTGATTTAACAAAAATTTAACGCGAATTTTAACAAAATATTAACGCTTACAATTTAGGTGGCACTTTTC
GGGGAAATGTGCGCGGAACCCCTATTTGTTTATTTTTCTAAATACATTCAAATATGTATCCGCTCATGAG
ACAATAACCCTGATAAATGCTTCAATAATATTGAAAAAGGAAGAGTATGAGTATTCAACATTTCCGTGTC
GCCCTTATTCCCTTTTTTGCGGCATTTTGCCTTCCTGTTTTTGCTCACCCAGAAACGCTGGTGAAAGTAA
AAGATGCTGAAGATCAGTTGGGTGCACGAGTGGGTTACATCGAACTGGATCTCAACAGCGGTAAGATCCT
TGAGAGTTTTCGCCCCGAAGAACGTTTTCCAATGATGAGCACTTTTAAAGTTCTGCTATGTGGCGCGGTA
TTATCCCGTATTGACGCCGGGCAAGAGCAACTCGGTCGCCGCATACACTATTCTCAGAATGACTTGGTTG
AGTACTCACCAGTCACAGAAAAGCATCTTACGGATGGCATGACAGTAAGAGAATTATGCAGTGCTGCCAT
AACCATGAGTGATAACACTGCGGCCAACTTACTTCTGACAACGATCGGAGGACCGAAGGAGCTAACCGCT
TTTTTGCACAACATGGGGGATCATGTAACTCGCCTTGATCGTTGGGAACCGGAGCTGAATGAAGCCATAC
CAAACGACGAGCGTGACACCACGATGCCTGTAGCAATGGCAACAACGTTGCGCAAACTATTAACTGGCGA
ACTACTTACTCTAGCTTCCCGGCAACAATTAATAGACTGGATGGAGGCGGATAAAGTTGCAGGACCACTT
CTGCGCTCGGCCCTTCCGGCTGGCTGGTTTATTGCTGATAAATCTGGAGCCGGTGAGCGTGGGTCTCGCG
GTATCATTGCAGCACTGGGGCCAGATGGTAAGCCCTCCCGTATCGTAGTTATCTACACGACGGGGAGTCA
GGCAACTATGGATGAACGAAATAGACAGATCGCTGAGATAGGTGCCTCACTGATTAAGCATTGGTAACTG
TCAGACCAAGTTTACTCATATATACTTTAGATTGATTTAAAACTTCATTTTTAATTTAAAAGGATCTAGG
TGAAGATCCTTTTTGATAATCTCATGACCAAAATCCCTTAACGTGAGTTTTCGTTCCACTGAGCGTCAGA
CCCCGTAGAAAAGATCAAAGGATCTTCTTGAGATCCTTTTTTTCTGCGCGTAATCTGCTGCTTGCAAACA
AAAAAACCACCGCTACCAGCGGTGGTTTGTTTGCCGGATCAAGAGCTACCAACTCTTTTTCCGAAGGTAA
CTGGCTTCAGCAGAGCGCAGATACCAAATACTGTTCTTCTAGTGTAGCCGTAGTTAGGCCACCACTTCAA
GAACTCTGTAGCACCGCCTACATACCTCGCTCTGCTAATCCTGTTACCAGTGGCTGCTGCCAGTGGCGAT
AAGTCGTGTCTTACCGGGTTGGACTCAAGACGATAGTTACCGGATAAGGCGCAGCGGTCGGGCTGAACGG
GGGGTTCGTGCACACAGCCCAGCTTGGAGCGAACGACCTACACCGAACTGAGATACCTACAGCGTGAGCT
ATGAGAAAGCGCCACGCTTCCCGAAGGGAGAAAGGCGGACAGGTATCCGGTAAGCGGCAGGGTCGGAACA
GGAGAGCGCACGAGGGAGCTTCCAGGGGGAAACGCCTGGTATCTTTATAGTCCTGTCGGGTTTCGCCACC
TCTGACTTGAGCGTCGATTTTTGTGATGCTCGTCAGGGGGGCGGAGCCTATGGAAAAACGCCAGCAACGC
GGCCTTTTTACGGTTCCTGGCCTTTTGCTGGCCTTTTGCTCACATGTTCTTTCCTGCGTTATCCCCTGAT
TCTGTGGATAACCGTATTACCGCCTTTGAGTGAGCTGATACCGCTCGCCGCAGCCGAACGACCGAGCGCA
GCGAGTCAGTGAGCGAGGAAGCGGAAGAGCGCCCAATACGCAAACCGCCTCTCCCCGCGCGTTGGCCGAT
TCATTAATGCAGCTGCGCGCTCGCTCGCTCACTGAGGCCGCCCGGGCAAAGCCCGGGCGTCGGGCGACCT
TTGGTCGCCCGGCCTCAGTGAGCGAGCGAGCGCGCAGAGAGGGAGTGGCCAACTCCATCACTAGGGGTTC
CTTGTAGTTAATGATTAACCCGCCATGCTACTTATCTACGTAGCCATGCTCTAGGAAG
